Addgene plasmid #205041: pET-6xHis-GFP(+6)-L3
Purpose: Fluorescent protein with charge-patterned cationic peptide to promote biomolecular condensate formation in E. coli
Depositing lab: Allie Obermeyer. Depositing organization: Columbia University. Publication: Charge-Patterned Disordered Peptides Tune Intracellular Phase Separation in Bacteria. Liao J, Yeong V, Obermeyer AC. ACS Synth Biol. 2024 Feb 3. doi: 10.1021/acssynbio.3c00564. PubMed 38308651.
Backbone
  Vector backbone: pETDuet
  Vector type: Bacterial Expression
Growth in bacteria
  Bacterial resistance: Ampicillin, 100 μg/mL
  Growth temperature: 37°C
  Growth strain: DH5alpha
  Copy number: High Copy
Gene/Insert
  Gene/Insert name: GFP(+6)-L3 (alt name: GFP(+6)-(GRRGKKSRK)3)
  Species: Other
  Mutation: E16R, D86K, D112K, D127R, I138R, D207R, N222K, L246R
  Tag / fusion protein: MGHHHHHGGA (N terminal on insert); GRRGKKSRKGRRGKKSRKGRRGKKSRK (C terminal on insert)
  Cloning method: Restriction Enzyme; 5′ cloning site NcoI (unknown if destroyed); 3′ cloning site XhoI (unknown if destroyed)
  Sequencing primers: 5′ T7; 3′ T7-term
Terms and licenses: Academic/Nonprofit Terms; Industry Terms: Not Available to Industry
How to cite: pET-6xHis-GFP(+6)-L3 was a gift from Allie Obermeyer (Addgene plasmid # 205041 ; http://n2t.net/addgene:205041 ; RRID:Addgene_205041)
