[The description below was written by a language model from this plasmid's Addgene catalogue record and pLannotate feature annotations shown in this document.]
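Description:
pET-6xHis-GFP(+6)-L3 is a bacterial expression plasmid built on the pETDuet backbone for IPTG-inducible production of an engineered fluorescent protein in E. coli. It is maintained through a ColE1/pBR322-type origin accompanied by the bom mobility region and the rop gene, and is selected with ampicillin via the β-lactamase gene and its native promoter. The catalogue lists it as high copy, although rop is generally associated with copy-number restraint. An f1 origin is also present, along with short tetracycline-resistance gene fragments that are nonfunctional backbone remnants. The plasmid carries its own lacI gene and promoter to supply lac repressor.

The payload sits in a single annotated expression cassette: a T7 promoter followed by a lac operator and the strong phage T7 gene 10 ribosome binding site, closed by a T7 terminator. Transcription therefore requires a host supplying T7 RNA polymerase and is held off by LacI until induction. The insert, cloned between NcoI and XhoI, is a superfolder GFP-derived protein carrying eight substitutions, mostly acidic or neutral residues changed to arginine or lysine; the name indicates a net charge of +6. It bears an N-terminal histidine tag for purification and a C-terminal "L3" tail made of three repeats of a nine-residue, arginine- and lysine-rich charge-patterned peptide. S-tag and SET1 fragments annotated downstream of the insert appear to be vector remnants; the record does not say whether they are translated. The construct is intended for studying how cationic disordered peptide tags drive GFP into biomolecular condensates inside E. coli, with fluorescence reporting phase separation.
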