Features (pLannotate 1.2.2; 19 found; start..end, strand, type, name):
      1..19      +  promoter       T7 promoter: promoter for bacteriophage T7 RNA polymerase
     20..44      +  protein_bind   lac operator: The lac repressor binds to the lac operator to inhibit transcription in E. coli. This inhibition can be relieved by adding lactose or isopropyl-β-D-thiogalactopyranoside (IPTG). lac repressor encoded by lacI
     59..81      +  RBS            RBS: efficient ribosome binding site from bacteriophage T7 gene 10 (Olins and Rangwala, 1989)
    121..831     +  CDS            Superfolder GFP: Superfolder GFP is a basic (constitutively fluorescent) green fluorescent protein published in 2005, derived from Aequorea victoria. It is reported to be a very rapidly-maturing weak dimer.
    931..972     +  CDS            S-Tag (fragment): affinity and epitope tag derived from pancreatic ribonuclease A
   1002..1019    +  CDS            SET1 (fragment): solubility-enhancement tag derived from T7 phage gene 10B
   1027..1074    +  terminator     T7 terminator: transcription terminator for bacteriophage T7 RNA polymerase
   1111..1566    +  rep_origin     f1 ori (sequence partly withheld): f1 bacteriophage origin of replication; arrow indicates direction of (+) strand synthesis
   1681..2541    -  CDS            AmpR: β-lactamase; bla; confers resistance to ampicillin, carbenicillin, and related antibiotics
   2542..2634    -  promoter       AmpR promoter: bla
   2715..3303    +  rep_origin     ori: high-copy-number ColE1/pMB1/pBR322/pUC origin of replication
   3489..3628    -  misc_feature   bom: basis of mobility region from pBR322
   3730..3921    -  CDS            rop: Rop protein, which maintains plasmids at low copy number; rop
   3938..4318    +  CDS            YPB1_ECOLX: Protein predicted: Swiss-Prot protein existence level 4. From Escherichia coli.
   4380..4444    -  CDS            TcR (fragment): tetracycline efflux protein; tet; confers resistance to tetracycline
   4459..4480    -  protein_bind   CAP binding site: CAP binding activates transcription in the presence of cAMP. E. coli catabolite activator protein
   4493..5575    -  CDS            lacI: lac repressor; lacI; The lac repressor binds to the lac operator to inhibit transcription in E. coli. This inhibition can be relieved by adding lactose or isopropyl-β-D-thiogalactopyranoside (IPTG).
   5576..5653    -  promoter       lacI promoter: lacI
   5661..5940    -  CDS            TcR (fragment): tetracycline efflux protein; tet; confers resistance to tetracycline
>Addgene plasmid #205041 | pET-6xHis-GFP(+6)-L3 | addgene full sequence | sequence record 405654 | Addgene NGS Result
TAATACGACTCACTATAGGGGAATTGTGAGCGGATAACAATTCCCCTCTAGAAATAATTTTGTTTAACTT
TAAGAAGGAGATATACCATGGGTCATCACCACCACCATCACGGTGGCGCTAGCAAAGGTGAACGTCTGTT
TACTGGTGTAGTACCGATCTTAGTGGAATTAGACGGCGACGTGAACGGTCATAAATTTAGCGTGCGCGGC
GAGGGCGAAGGTGACGCTACCAATGGTAAATTGACCCTGAAGTTTATTTGCACAACAGGCAAATTACCCG
TTCCGTGGCCCACCTTAGTGACCACCCTGACCTATGGCGTTCAGTGCTTCAGTCGTTACCCTAAACATAT
GAAACAACACGATTTTTTCAAATCAGCCATGCCTGAAGGATATGTTCAAGAGCGTACAATCAGCTTCAAG
AAGGATGGCACCTATAAAACGCGTGCGGAAGTGAAATTTGAAGGCCGCACATTAGTAAATCGTATCGAAC
TGAAAGGTCGTGACTTCAAAGAAGACGGCAACATTTTAGGCCATAAACTGGAATATAACTTTAATTCTCA
TAACGTGTATATTACGGCCGATAAACAGAAGAATGGTATCAAGGCAAATTTCAAAATTCGCCATAACGTG
GAGGACGGCAGCGTTCAATTAGCGGATCATTATCAACAAAACACGCCGATTGGTGATGGGCCTATACTGT
TACCTCGCAACCACTACCTGAGCACCCAATCTGCCCTGAGCAAAGATCCGAAAGAAAAACGCGATCACAT
GGTTCTGTTAGAATTCGTGACCGCTGCAGGCATTACGCACGGAATGGACGAACGCTACAAGGGTCGAAGA
GGGAAGAAATCGCGGAAGGGTCGAAGAGGGAAGAAATCGCGGAAGGGAAGAAGGGGTAAGAAATCTAGGA
AGTAATAACTCGAGTCTGGTAAAGAAACCGCTGCTGCGAAATTTGAACGCCAGCACATGGACTCGTCTAC
TAGCGCAGCTTAATTAACCTAGGCTGCTGCCACCGCTGAGCAATAACTAGCATAACCCCTTGGGGCCTCT
AAACGGGTCTTGAGGGGTTTTTTGCTGAAAGGAGGAACTATATCCGGATTGGCGAATGGG
[124 nt withheld, positions 1111-1234]
C
[91 nt withheld, positions 1236-1326]
A
[49 nt withheld, positions 1328-1376]
CCTTTGACGTTGGAGTCCACGTTCTTT
[37 nt withheld, positions 1404-1440]
ACCCTATCTCGGTCTATTCTTTTGATTTATAAGGGATTTTGCCGATTTCGGCCTATTGGTTAAAAAATGA
GCTGATTTAACAAAAATTTAACGCGAATTTTAACAAAATATTAACGTTTACAATTTCTGGCGGCACGATG
GCATGAGATTATCAAAAAGGATCTTCACCTAGATCCTTTTAAATTAAAAATGAAGTTTTAAATCAATCTA
AAGTATATATGAGTAAACTTGGTCTGACAGTTACCAATGCTTAATCAGTGAGGCACCTATCTCAGCGATC
TGTCTATTTCGTTCATCCATAGTTGCCTGACTCCCCGTCGTGTAGATAACTACGATACGGGAGGGCTTAC
CATCTGGCCCCAGTGCTGCAATGATACCGCGAGACCCACGCTCACCGGCTCCAGATTTATCAGCAATAAA
CCAGCCAGCCGGAAGGGCCGAGCGCAGAAGTGGTCCTGCAACTTTATCCGCCTCCATCCAGTCTATTAAT
TGTTGCCGGGAAGCTAGAGTAAGTAGTTCGCCAGTTAATAGTTTGCGCAACGTTGTTGCCATTGCTACAG
GCATCGTGGTGTCACGCTCGTCGTTTGGTATGGCTTCATTCAGCTCCGGTTCCCAACGATCAAGGCGAGT
TACATGATCCCCCATGTTGTGCAAAAAAGCGGTTAGCTCCTTCGGTCCTCCGATCGTTGTCAGAAGTAAG
TTGGCCGCAGTGTTATCACTCATGGTTATGGCAGCACTGCATAATTCTCTTACTGTCATGCCATCCGTAA
GATGCTTTTCTGTGACTGGTGAGTACTCAACCAAGTCATTCTGAGAATAGTGTATGCGGCGACCGAGTTG
CTCTTGCCCGGCGTCAATACGGGATAATACCGCGCCACATAGCAGAACTTTAAAAGTGCTCATCATTGGA
AAACGTTCTTCGGGGCGAAAACTCTCAAGGATCTTACCGCTGTTGAGATCCAGTTCGATGTAACCCACTC
GTGCACCCAACTGATCTTCAGCATCTTTTACTTTCACCAGCGTTTCTGGGTGAGCAAAAACAGGAAGGCA
AAATGCCGCAAAAAAGGGAATAAGGGCGACACGGAAATGTTGAATACTCATACTCTTCCTTTTTCAATCA
TGATTGAAGCATTTATCAGGGTTATTGTCTCATGAGCGGATACATATTTGAATGTATTTAGAAAAATAAA
CAAATAGGTCATGACCAAAATCCCTTAACGTGAGTTTTCGTTCCACTGAGCGTCAGACCCCGTAGAAAAG
ATCAAAGGATCTTCTTGAGATCCTTTTTTTCTGCGCGTAATCTGCTGCTTGCAAACAAAAAAACCACCGC
TACCAGCGGTGGTTTGTTTGCCGGATCAAGAGCTACCAACTCTTTTTCCGAAGGTAACTGGCTTCAGCAG
AGCGCAGATACCAAATACTGTCCTTCTAGTGTAGCCGTAGTTAGGCCACCACTTCAAGAACTCTGTAGCA
CCGCCTACATACCTCGCTCTGCTAATCCTGTTACCAGTGGCTGCTGCCAGTGGCGATAAGTCGTGTCTTA
CCGGGTTGGACTCAAGACGATAGTTACCGGATAAGGCGCAGCGGTCGGGCTGAACGGGGGGTTCGTGCAC
ACAGCCCAGCTTGGAGCGAACGACCTACACCGAACTGAGATACCTACAGCGTGAGCTATGAGAAAGCGCC
ACGCTTCCCGAAGGGAGAAAGGCGGACAGGTATCCGGTAAGCGGCAGGGTCGGAACAGGAGAGCGCACGA
GGGAGCTTCCAGGGGGAAACGCCTGGTATCTTTATAGTCCTGTCGGGTTTCGCCACCTCTGACTTGAGCG
TCGATTTTTGTGATGCTCGTCAGGGGGGCGGAGCCTATGGAAAAACGCCAGCAACGCGGCCTTTTTACGG
TTCCTGGCCTTTTGCTGGCCTTTTGCTCACATGTTCTTTCCTGCGTTATCCCCTGATTCTGTGGATAACC
GTATTACCGCCTTTGAGTGAGCTGATACCGCTCGCCGCAGCCGAACGACCGAGCGCAGCGAGTCAGTGAG
CGAGGAAGCGGAAGAGCGCCTGATGCGGTATTTTCTCCTTACGCATCTGTGCGGTATTTCACACCGCAAT
GGTGCACTCTCAGTACAATCTGCTCTGATGCCGCATAGTTAAGCCAGTATACACTCCGCTATCGCTACGT
GACTGGGTCATGGCTGCGCCCCGACACCCGCCAACACCCGCTGACGCGCCCTGACGGGCTTGTCTGCTCC
CGGCATCCGCTTACAGACAAGCTGTGACCGTCTCCGGGAGCTGCATGTGTCAGAGGTTTTCACCGTCATC
ACCGAAACGCGCGAGGCAGCTGCGGTAAAGCTCATCAGCGTGGTCGTGAAGCGATTCACAGATGTCTGCC
TGTTCATCCGCGTCCAGCTCGTTGAGTTTCTCCAGAAGCGTTAATGTCTGGCTTCTGATAAAGCGGGCCA
TGTTAAGGGCGGTTTTTTCCTGTTTGGTCACTGATGCCTCCGTGTAAGGGGGATTTCTGTTCATGGGGGT
AATGATACCGATGAAACGAGAGAGGATGCTCACGATACGGGTTACTGATGATGAACATGCCCGGTTACTG
GAACGTTGTGAGGGTAAACAACTGGCGGTATGGATGCGGCGGGACCAGAGAAAAATCACTCAGGGTCAAT
GCCAGCGCTTCGTTAATACAGATGTAGGTGTTCCACAGGGTAGCCAGCAGCATCCTGCGATGCAGATCCG
GAACATAATGGTGCAGGGCGCTGACTTCCGCGTTTCCAGACTTTACGAAACACGGAAACCGAAGACCATT
CATGTTGTTGCTCAGGTCGCAGACGTTTTGCAGCAGCAGTCGCTTCACGTTCGCTCGCGTATCGGTGATT
CATTCTGCTAACCAGTAAGGCAACCCCGCCAGCCTAGCCGGGTCCTCAACGACAGGAGCACGATCATGCT
AGTCATGCCCCGCGCCCACCGGAAGGAGCTGACTGGGTTGAAGGCTCTCAAGGGCATCGGTCGAGATCCC
GGTGCCTAATGAGTGAGCTAACTTACATTAATTGCGTTGCGCTCACTGCCCGCTTTCCAGTCGGGAAACC
TGTCGTGCCAGCTGCATTAATGAATCGGCCAACGCGCGGGGAGAGGCGGTTTGCGTATTGGGCGCCAGGG
TGGTTTTTCTTTTCACCAGTGAGACGGGCAACAGCTGATTGCCCTTCACCGCCTGGCCCTGAGAGAGTTG
CAGCAAGCGGTCCACGCTGGTTTGCCCCAGCAGGCGAAAATCCTGTTTGATGGTGGTTAACGGCGGGATA
TAACATGAGCTGTCTTCGGTATCGTCGTATCCCACTACCGAGATGTCCGCACCAACGCGCAGCCCGGACT
CGGTAATGGCGCGCATTGCGCCCAGCGCCATCTGATCGTTGGCAACCAGCATCGCAGTGGGAACGATGCC
CTCATTCAGCATTTGCATGGTTTGTTGAAAACCGGACATGGCACTCCAGTCGCCTTCCCGTTCCGCTATC
GGCTGAATTTGATTGCGAGTGAGATATTTATGCCAGCCAGCCAGACGCAGACGCGCCGAGACAGAACTTA
ATGGGCCCGCTAACAGCGCGATTTGCTGGTGACCCAATGCGACCAGATGCTCCACGCCCAGTCGCGTACC
GTCTTCATGGGAGAAAATAATACTGTTGATGGGTGTCTGGTCAGAGACATCAAGAAATAACGCCGGAACA
TTAGTGCAGGCAGCTTCCACAGCAATGGCATCCTGGTCATCCAGCGGATAGTTAATGATCAGCCCACTGA
CGCGTTGCGCGAGAAGATTGTGCACCGCCGCTTTACAGGCTTCGACGCCGCTTCGTTCTACCATCGACAC
CACCACGCTGGCACCCAGTTGATCGGCGCGAGATTTAATCGCCGCGACAATTTGCGACGGCGCGTGCAGG
GCCAGACTGGAGGTGGCAACGCCAATCAGCAACGACTGTTTGCCCGCCAGTTGTTGTGCCACGCGGTTGG
GAATGTAATTCAGCTCCGCCATCGCCGCTTCCACTTTTTCCCGCGTTTTCGCAGAAACGTGGCTGGCCTG
GTTCACCACGCGGGAAACGGTCTGATAAGAGACACCGGCATACTCTGCGACATCGTATAACGTTACTGGT
TTCACATTCACCACCCTGAATTGACTCTCTTCCGGGCGCTATCATGCCATACCGCGAAAGGTTTTGCGCC
ATTCGATGGTGTCCGGGATCTCGACGCTCTCCCTTATGCGACTCCTGCATTAGGAAGCAGCCCAGTAGTA
GGTTGAGGCCGTTGAGCACCGCCGCCGCAAGGAATGGTGCATGCAAGGAGATGGCGCCCAACAGTCCCCC
GGCCACGGGGCCTGCCACCATACCCACGCCGAAACAAGCGCTCATGAGCCCGAAGTGGCGAGCCCGATCT
TCCCCATCGGTGATGTCGGCGATATAGGCGCCAGCAACCGCACCTGTGGCGCCGGTGATGCCGGCCACGA
TGCGTCCGGCGTAGAGGATCGAGATCGATCTCGATCCCGCGAAAT
